>Addgene plasmid #12874 | DCT.VV.Orf186 | addgene partial sequence | sequence record 19263 | T7 5'-TAATACGACTCACTATAGGG-3'
TACCGAGCTCGGATCCAGTACCCTTCACCGAATTCCAGCTGACCACCATGAATGTTTCCATACCCCATTC
CTTTACAATGACGCTAAAGGAGATGAATCGTTCAATCATATATTCGACGACTAATTCGGTAATTTCTGCT
CTCTTGATGTATAATCTATTGACTATTATATCTACTACATACCTATCTGTTTCTTTTCGAAGAGTGATGT
CTGGATTTAATTCTCCCAAACATACAAATTCGAAATTAATCTTAACAGATTGAGCAATTCCCGGGGATCC
GAATAAAGGGTCAAGACAATTCTGCAGATATCCAGCACAGTGGCGGCCGCTCGAGTCTAGAGGGCCCGCG
GTTCGAAGGTAAGCCTATCCCTAACCCTCTCCTCGGTCTCGATTCTACGCGTACCGGTCATCATCACCAT
CACCATTGAGTTTAAACCCGCTGATCAGCCTCGACTGTGCCTTCTAGTTGCCAGCCATCTGTTGTTTGCC
CCTCCCCCGTGCCTTCCTTGACCCTGGAAGGTGCCACTCCCACTGTCCTTTCCTAATAAAATGAGGAAAT
TGCATCGCATTGTCTGAGTAGGTGTCATTCTATTCTGGGGGGTGGGGTGGGGCAGGACAGCAAGGGGGAG
GATTGGGAAGACAATAGCAGGCATGCTGGGGATGCGGTGGGCTCTATGGCTTC
