[The description below was written by a language model from this plasmid's Addgene catalogue record.]
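Description:
DCT.VV.Orf186 is a mammalian expression plasmid carrying a short vaccinia virus open reading frame, one member of a library of vaccinia ORF clones. It is built on the commercial pcDNA 3.1D V5-His-TOPO backbone (about 5.5 kb without insert). It is maintained as a high-copy plasmid in E. coli under ampicillin selection and also carries a neomycin resistance marker, so transfected mammalian cells can be selected with G418. No feature table accompanies the record, so individual elements are not itemised. This backbone family generally drives the insert from a CMV immediate-early promoter, has an upstream T7 priming site (consistent with the listed T7 sequencing primer), and offers optional C-terminal V5 and polyhistidine tags. The record does not say whether the ORF is actually fused in frame to those tags.

The insert, VV.Orf186, is 219 bp and is recorded as flanked by intact BamHI sites on both sides. The "Orf186" name is specific to this library. Its equivalents in the Copenhagen and WR strain annotations are given only in the supplementary library spreadsheet, so the encoded protein cannot be identified from this record. The associated work concerned identification of poxvirus CD8+ T cell determinants for smallpox vaccine design and characterisation, which suggests the clones were used to express individual viral ORFs in transfected cells for screening of T cell recognition. The depositors state that the plasmid was made for screening. They caution that its sequence may differ from the canonical gene, so it should be checked against the available quality-control sequencing data before being relied upon.
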