Addgene plasmid #12874: DCT.VV.Orf186
Purpose: This plasmid was designed for screening purposes and may contain discrepancies relative to the current canonical GenBank version of the gene.
Depositing lab: Jack Bennink & Jon Yewdell. Depositing organization: National Institute of Allergy and Infectious Diseases (NIAID). Publication: Identification of poxvirus CD8+ T cell determinants to enable rational design and characterization of smallpox vaccines. Tscharke DC, Karupiah G, Zhou J, Palmore T, Irvine KR, Haeryfar SM, Williams S, Sidney J, Sette A, Bennink JR, Yewdell JW. J Exp Med. 2005 January 3; 201(1): 95–104. 10.1084/jem.20041912 PubMed 15623576.
Backbone
  Vector backbone: pcDNA 3.1D V5-His-TOPO
  Backbone manufacturer: Invitrogen
  Backbone size w/o insert (bp): 5514
  Vector type: Mammalian Expression
  Selectable markers: Neomycin (select with G418)
Growth in bacteria
  Bacterial resistance: Ampicillin, 100 μg/mL
  Growth temperature: 37°C
  Growth strain: DH5alpha
  Copy number: High Copy
Gene/Insert
  Gene/Insert name: VV.Orf186
  Species: Vaccinia Virus
  Insert size (bp): 219
  Cloning method: Restriction Enzyme; 5′ cloning site BamHI (not destroyed); 3′ cloning site BamHI (not destroyed)
  Sequencing primers: 5′ Universal T7
Terms and licenses: Academic/Nonprofit Terms; Industry Terms: Not Available to Industry
Depositor comments: Please see the Vaccinia kit page ( https://www.addgene.org/vvorf/ ) for more information. The kit page contains the supplemental VVOrfData spreadsheet, which includes important information about this plasmid. The plasmid and insert names provided here relate only to this library. The name of the ORF (if present) in VACV strain Copenhagen and the name of the ORF (if annotated) in VACV strain WR sequence can be found in VVOrfData spreadsheet. Please note that the amino acid sequence given for each ORF in the spreadsheet may contain some errors. Additionally, changes from the expected sequence may be present in these plasmids. Please see Addgene's quality control sequence and sequencing notes in the VVOrfData spreadsheet before ordering this plasmid.
How to cite: DCT.VV.Orf186 was a gift from Jack Bennink & Jon Yewdell (Addgene plasmid # 12874 ; http://n2t.net/addgene:12874 ; RRID:Addgene_12874)
